>Addgene plasmid #91302 | pHH0103_STAC-2/2 | addgene full sequence | sequence record 191133 | Addgene NGS Result
CCTATAAAAATAGGCGTATCACGAGGCCCTTTCGTCTTCAAGAATTCCCGACACCATCGAATGGTGCAAA
ACCTTTCGCGGTATGGCATGATAGCGCCCGGAAGAGAGTCAATTCAGGGTGGTGAATGTGAAACCAGTAA
CGTTATACGATGTCGCAGAGTATGCCGGTGTCTCTTATCAGACCGTTTCCCGCGTGGTGAACCAGGCCAG
CCACGTTTCTGCGAAAACGCGGGAAAAAGTGGAAGCGGCGATGGCGGAGCTGAATTACATTCCCAACCGC
GTGGCACAACAACTGGCGGGCAAACAGTCGTTGCTGATTGGCGTTGCCACCTCCAGTCTGGCCCTGCACG
CGCCGTCGCAAATTGTCGCGGCGATTAAATCTCGCGCCGATCAACTGGGTGCCAGCGTGGTGGTGTCGAT
GGTAGAACGAAGCGGCGTCGAAGCCTGTAAAGCGGCGGTGCACAATCTTCTCGCGCAACGCGTCAGTGGG
CTGATCATTAACTATCCGCTGGATGACCAGGATGCCATTGCTGTGGAAGCTGCCTGCACTAATGTTCCGG
CGTTATTTCTTGATGTCTCTGACCAGACACCCATCAACAGTATTATTTTCTCCCATGAAGACGGTACGCG
ACTGGGCGTGGAGCATCTGGTCGCATTGGGTCACCAGCAAATCGCGCTGTTAGCGGGCCCATTAAGTTCT
GTCTCGGCGCGTCTGCGTCTGGCTGGCTGGCATAAATATCTCACTCGCAATCAAATTCAGCCGATAGCGG
AACGGGAAGGCGACTGGAGTGCCATGTCCGGTTTTCAACAAACCATGCAAATGCTGAATGAGGGCATCGT
TCCCACTGCGATGCTGGTTGCCAACGATCAGATGGCGCTGGGCGCAATGCGCGCCATTACCGAGTCCGGG
CTGCGCGTTGGTGCGGATATCTCGGTAGTGGGATACGACGATACCGAAGACAGCTCATGTTATATCCCGC
CGTTAACCACCATCAAACAGGATTTTCGCCTGCTGGGGCAAACCAGCGTGGACCGCTTGCTGCAACTCTC
TCAGGGCCAGGCGGTGAAGGGCAATCAGCTGTTGCCCGTCTCACTGGTGAAAAGAAAAACCACCCTGGCG
CCCAATACGCAAACCGCCTCTCCCCGCGCGTTGGCCGATTCATTAATGCAGCTGGCACGACAGGTTTCCC
GACTGGAAAGCGGGCAGTGAGCGCAACGCAATTAATGTAAGTTAGCTCACTCATTAGGCACAATTCTCAT
GTTTGACAGCTTATCATCGACTGCACGGTGCACCAATGCTTCTGGCGTCAGGCAGCCATCGGAAGCTGTG
GTATGGCTGTGCAGGTCGTAAATCACTGCATAATTCGTGTCGCTCAAGGCGCACTCCCGTTCTGGATAAT
GTTTTTTGCGCCGACATCATAACGGTTCTGGCAAATATTCTGAAATGAGCTGTTGACAATTAATCATCGG
CTCGTATAATGTGTGGAATTGTGAGCGGATAACAATTTCACACAGGAAACAGCCAGTCCGTTTAGGTGTT
TTCACGAGCACTTCACCAACAAGGACCATAGATTATGAAAATCGAAGAACACCATCACCATCACCATTCC
AGCGGTAAGCTTATGTCCCCTATACTAGGTTATTGGAAAATTAAGGGCCTTGTGCAACCCACTCGACTTC
TTTTGGAATATCTTGAAGAAAAATATGAAGAGCATTTGTATGAGCGCGATGAAGGTGATAAATGGCGAAA
CAAAAAGTTTGAATTGGGTTTGGAGTTTCCCAATCTTCCTTATTATATTGATGGTGATGTTAAATTAACA
CAGTCTATGGCCATCATACGTTATATAGCTGACAAGCACAACATGTTGGGTGGTTGTCCAAAAGAGCGTG
CAGAGATTTCAATGCTTGAAGGAGCGGTTTTGGATATTAGATACGGTGTTTCGAGAATTGCATATAGTAA
AGACTTTGAAACTCTCAAAGTTGATTTTCTTAGCAAGCTACCTGAAATGCTGAAAATGTTCGAAGATCGT
TTATGTCATAAAACATATTTAAATGGTGATCATGTAACCCATCCTGACTTCATGTTGTATGACGCTCTTG
ATGTTGTTTTATACATGGACCCAATGTGCCTGGATGCGTTCCCAAAATTAGTTTGTTTTAAAAAACGTAT
TGAAGCTATCCCACAAATTGATAAGTACTTGAAATCCAGCAAGTATATAGCATGGCCTTTGCAGGGCTGG
CAAGCCACGTTTGGTGGTGGCGACCATCCTCCAAAATCGGATCTGGAAGTTCTGTTCCAGGGGCCCCTGT
CCAGCGGTCTGGTTCCGCGTGGTTCCGGTACCGCGGCCCAGCCGGCCGGCAAAATCCAGGACCGTATTGG
CTTCTTCCCGGCAAACTTCGTGCAACGTCTGCAACAAAATGAAAAAATCTTCCGCTGTGTGCGTACCTTT
ATTGGCTGCAAAGAACAGGGTCAAATTACGCTGAAAGAAAACCAGATCTGTGTGAGCTCTGAAGAAGAAC
AAGATGGCTTCATCCGTGTTCTGAGTGGCAAGAAAAAAGGTCTGATTCCGCTGGACGTCCTGGAAAATAT
CGCGGCCGCATA
[142 nt withheld, positions 2603-2744]
C
[98 nt withheld, positions 2746-2843]
AGTTTGTACTGGTGACGAAACTCAGTGTCTAGCTAGAGTGGC
[149 nt withheld, positions 2886-3034]
T
[41 nt withheld, positions 3036-3076]
T
[62 nt withheld, positions 3078-3139]
A
[35 nt withheld, positions 3141-3175]
CCTCCCTCAATCGGTTGAATGTCGCCCTTTTGTCTTTGGCGCTGGTAAACCATATGAA
[86 nt withheld, positions 3234-3319]
T
[54 nt withheld, positions 3321-3374]
CTAGCGCCGCCCTATACCTTGTCTGCCTCCCCGCGTTGCGTCGCGGTGCATGGAGCCGGGCCACCTCGAC
CTGAATGGAAGCCGGCGGCACCTCGCTAACGGATTCACCACTCCAAGAATTGGAGCCAATCAATTCTTGC
GGAGAACTGTGAATGCGCAAACCAACCCTTGGCAGAACATATCCATCGCGTCCGCCATCTCCAGCAGCCG
CACGCGGCGCATCTCGGGCAGCGTTGGGTCCTGGCCACGGGTGCGCATGATCGTGCTCCTGTCGTTGAGG
ACCCGGCTAGGCTGGCGGGGTTGCCTTACTGGTTAGCAGAATGAATCACCGATACGCGAGCGAACGTGAA
GCGACTGCTGCTGCAAAACGTCTGCGACCTGAGCAACAACATGAATGGTCTTCGGTTTCCGTGTTTCGTA
AAGTCTGGAAACGCGGAAGTCAGCGCCCTGCACCATTATGTTCCGGATCTGCATCGCAGGATGCTGCTGG
CTACCCTGTGGAACACCTACATCTGTATTAACGAAGCGCTGGCATTGACCCTGAGTGATTTTTCTCTGGT
CCCGCCGCATCCATACCGCCAGTTGTTTACCCTCACAACGTTCCAGTAACCGGGCATGTTCATCATCAGT
AACCCGTATCGTGAGCATCCTCTCTCGTTTCATCGGTATCATTACCCCCATGAACAGAAATCCCCCTTAC
ACGGAGGCATCAGTGACCAAACAGGAAAAAACCGCCCTTAACATGGCCCGCTTTATCAGAAGCCAGACAT
TAACGCTTCTGGAGAAACTCAACGAGCTGGACGCGGATGAACAGGCAGACATCTGTGAATCGCTTCACGA
CCACGCTGATGAGCTTTACCGCAGGATCCGCGAAATTGTAAGCGTTAATATTTTGTTAAAATTCGCGTTA
AATTTTTGTTAAATCAGCTCATTTTTTAACCAATAGGCCGAAATCGGCAAAATCCCTTATAAATCAAAAG
AATAGACCGAGATAGGGT
[37 nt withheld, positions 4373-4409]
AAAGAACGTGGACTCCAACGTCAAAGG
[49 nt withheld, positions 4437-4485]
T
[91 nt withheld, positions 4487-4577]
G
[124 nt withheld, positions 4579-4702]
CGCGGATCCTGCCTCGCGCGTTTCGGTGATGACGGTGAAAACCTCTGACACATGCAGCTCCCGGAGACGG
TCACAGCTTGTCTGTAAGCGGATGCCGGGAGCAGACAAGCCCGTCAGGGCGCGTCAGCGGGTGTTGGCGG
GTGTCGGGGCGCAGCCATGACCCAGTCACGTAGCGATAGCGGAGTGTATACTGGCTTAACTATGCGGCAT
CAGAGCAGATTGTACTGAGAGTGCACCATATGCGGTGTGAAATACCGCACAGATGCGTAAGGAGAAAATA
CCGCATCAGGCGCTCTTCCGCTTCCTCGCTCACTGACTCGCTGCGCTCGGTCGTTCGGCTGCGGCGAGCG
GTATCAGCTCACTCAAAGGCGGTAATACGGTTATCCACAGAATCAGGGGATAACGCAGGAAAGAACATGT
GAGCAAAAGGCCAGCAAAAGGCCAGGAACCGTAAAAAGGCCGCGTTGCTGGCGTTTTTCCATAGGCTCCG
CCCCCCTGACGAGCATCACAAAAATCGACGCTCAAGTCAGAGGTGGCGAAACCCGACAGGACTATAAAGA
TACCAGGGTTTCCCCCTGGAAGCTCCCTCGTGCGCTCTCCTGTTCCGACCCTGCCGCTTACCGGATACCT
GTCCGCCTTTCTCCCTTCGGGAAGCGTGGCGCTTTCTCATAGCTCACGCTGTAGGTATCTCAGTTCGGTG
TAGGTCGTTCGCTCCAAGCTGGGCTGTGTGCACGAACCCCCCGTTCAGCCCGACCGCTGCGCCTTATCCG
GTAACTATCGTCTTGAGTCCAACCCGGTAAGACACGACTTATCGCCACTGGCAGCAGCCACTGGTAACAG
GATTAGCAGAGCGAGGTATGTAGGCGGTGCTACAGAGTTCTTGAAGTGGTGGCCTAACTACGGCTACACT
AGAAGGACAGTATTTGGTATCTGCGCTCTGCTGAAGCCAGTTACCTTCGGAAAAAGAGTTGGTAGCTCTT
GATCCGGCAAACAAACCACCGCTGGTAGCGGTGGTTTTTTTGTTTGCAAGCAGCAGATTACGCGCAGAAA
AAAAGGATCTCAAGAAGATCCTTTGATCTTTTCTACGGGGTCTGACGCTCAGTGGAACGAAAACTCACGT
TAAGGGATTTTGGTCATGAGATTATCAAAAAGGATCTTCACCTAGATCCTTTTAAATTAAAAATGAAGTT
TTAAATCAATCTAAAGTATATATGAGTAAACTTGGTCTGACAGTTACCAATGCTTAATCAGTGAGGCACC
TATCTCAGCGATCTGTCTATTTCGTTCATCCATAGTTGCCTGACTCCCCGTCGTGTAGATAACTACGATA
CGGGAGGGCTTACCATCTGGCCCCAGTGCTGCAATGATACCGCGAGACCCACGCTCACCGGCTCCAGATT
TATCAGCAATAAACCAGCCAGCCGGAAGGGCCGAGCGCAGAAGTGGTCCTGCAACTTTATCCGCCTCCAT
CCAGTCTATTAATTGTTGCCGGGAAGCTAGAGTAAGTAGTTCGCCAGTTAATAGTTTGCGCAACGTTGTT
GCCATTGCTGCAGGCATCGTGGTGTCACGCTCGTCGTTTGGTATGGCTTCATTCAGCTCCGGTTCCCAAC
GATCAAGGCGAGTTACATGATCCCCCATGTTGTGCAAAAAAGCGGTTAGCTCCTTCGGTCCTCCGATCGT
TGTCAGAAGTAAGTTGGCCGCAGTGTTATCACTCATGGTTATGGCAGCACTGCATAATTCTCTTACTGTC
ATGCCATCCGTAAGATGCTTTTCTGTGACTGGTGAGTACTCAACCAAGTCATTCTGAGAATAGTGTATGC
GGCGACCGAGTTGCTCTTGCCCGGCGTCAACACGGGATAATACCGCGCCACATAGCAGAACTTTAAAAGT
GCTCATCATTGGAAAACGTTCTTCGGGGCGAAAACTCTCAAGGATCTTACCGCTGTTGAGATCCAGTTCG
ATGTAACCCACTCGTGCACCCAACTGATCTTCAGCATCTTTTACTTTCACCAGCGTTTCTGGGTGAGCAA
AAACAGGAAGGCAAAATGCCGCAAAAAAGGGAATAAGGGCGACACGGAAATGTTGAATACTCATACTCTT
CCTTTTTCAATATTATTGAAGCATTTATCAGGGTTATTGTCTCATGAGCGGATACATATTTGAATGTATT
TAGAAAAATAAACAAATAGGGGTTCCGCGCACATTTCCCCGAAAAGTGCCACCTGACGTCTAAGAAACCA
TTATTATCATGACATTAA
Features (pLannotate 1.2.2; 21 found; start..end, strand, type, name):
     50..127     +  promoter       lacIq promoter: lacI (mutant); In the lacIq allele, a single base change in the promoter boosts expression of the lacI gene about 10-fold.
    128..1210    +  CDS            lacI: lac repressor; lacI; The lac repressor binds to the lac operator to inhibit transcription in E. coli. This inhibition can be relieved by adding lactose or isopropyl-β-D-thiogalactopyranoside (IPTG).
   1223..1244    +  protein_bind   CAP binding site: CAP binding activates transcription in the presence of cAMP. E. coli catabolite activator protein
   1263..1280    +  promoter       tet promoter (fragment): E. coli promoter for tetracycline efflux protein gene
   1453..1481    +  promoter       tac promoter: strong E. coli promoter; hybrid between the trp and lac UV5 promoters
   1489..1505    +  protein_bind   lac operator: The lac repressor binds to the lac operator to inhibit transcription in E. coli. This inhibition can be relieved by adding lactose or isopropyl-β-D-thiogalactopyranoside (IPTG). lac repressor encoded by lacI
   1590..1607    +  CDS            6xHis: 6xHis affinity tag
   1623..2276    +  CDS            GST26_SCHJA: Experimental evidence at protein level: Swiss-Prot protein existence level 1. GST isoenzymes appear to play a central role in the parasite detoxification system. Other functions are also suspected including a role in increasing the solubility of haematin in the parasite gut. From Schistosoma japonicum (Blood fluke).
   2358..2591    +  CDS            STAC (fragment): STAC_HUMAN - Also known as STAC1 From Homo sapiens (Human).
   2607..2654    +  terminator     fd terminator (sequence withheld): central terminator from bacteriophage fd (Otsuka and Kunisawa, 1982)
   2659..2871    +  CDS            M13 gene III (fragment) (sequence partly withheld): pIII; III; minor coat protein
   2886..3356    +  CDS            M13 gene III (fragment) (sequence partly withheld): pIII; III; minor coat protein
   3378..3448    +  CDS            TcR (fragment): tetracycline efflux protein; tet; confers resistance to tetracycline
   3690..4070    -  CDS            YPB1_ECOLX: Protein predicted: Swiss-Prot protein existence level 4. From Escherichia coli.
   4087..4238    +  CDS            rop (fragment): Rop protein, which maintains plasmids at low copy number; rop
   4274..4702    -  rep_origin     f1 ori (sequence partly withheld): f1 bacteriophage origin of replication; arrow indicates direction of (+) strand synthesis
   4711..4750    +  CDS            rop (fragment): Rop protein, which maintains plasmids at low copy number; rop
   4852..4992    +  misc_feature   bom: basis of mobility region from pBR322
   5178..5765    -  rep_origin     ori: high-copy-number ColE1/pMB1/pBR322/pUC origin of replication
   5936..6796    -  CDS            AmpR: β-lactamase; bla; confers resistance to ampicillin, carbenicillin, and related antibiotics
   6797..6901    -  promoter       AmpR promoter: bla
