[The description below was written by a language model from this plasmid's Addgene catalogue record and pLannotate feature annotations shown in this document.]
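Description:
pHH0103_STAC-2/2 is a bacterial expression plasmid of about 7 kb, built on the pHH0103 backbone, for producing and purifying a single SH3 domain from human STAC (also called STAC1). The name indicates the second of the protein's two SH3 domains. The catalogue lists a 255 bp insert cloned between SfiI and NotI sites, and the annotation detects a 234 bp STAC fragment within it. The plasmid is propagated in E. coli under ampicillin selection (β-lactamase with its own promoter) and replicates from a ColE1/pBR322-type origin with the adjacent bom region. The record describes it as low copy. The rop gene is annotated only as two fragments flanking an f1 phage origin, which appears to have been inserted into it.

Expression is driven by the strong hybrid tac promoter followed by a lac operator. A plasmid-borne lacI gene under the up-regulated lacIq promoter supplies repressor, so transcription stays off until induced with IPTG. The open reading frame is arranged as an N-terminal 6xHis tag, then Schistosoma japonicum glutathione S-transferase, then the STAC SH3 domain. The resulting His-GST fusion can be purified by metal-chelate or glutathione affinity. An fd phage terminator lies just after the insert.

Downstream of that terminator are two fragments of M13 gene III. Together with the f1 origin, these suggest the backbone derives from a phagemid display vector, although the record does not say so. Short tetracycline-resistance and tet promoter fragments are pBR322 remnants. The plasmid belongs to a collection made for a family-wide survey of human SH3 domain binding specificities.
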