Addgene plasmid #91302: pHH0103_STAC-2/2
Purpose: Protein expression and purification of human SH3 domain construct STAC-2/2
Depositing lab: Sachdev Sidhu. Depositing organization: University of Toronto. Publication: Comprehensive Analysis of the Human SH3 Domain Family Reveals a Wide Variety of Non-canonical Specificities. Teyra J, Huang H, Jain S, Guan X, Dong A, Liu Y, Tempel W, Min J, Tong Y, Kim PM, Bader GD, Sidhu SS. Structure. 2017 Oct 3;25(10):1598-1610.e3. doi: 10.1016/j.str.2017.07.017. Epub 2017 Sep 7. PubMed 28890361.
Backbone
  Vector backbone: pHH0103
  Vector type: Bacterial Expression
Growth in bacteria
  Bacterial resistance: Ampicillin, 100 μg/mL
  Growth temperature: 37°C
  Growth strain: DH5alpha
  Copy number: Low Copy
Gene/Insert
  Gene/Insert name: STAC-2/2
  Species: H. sapiens (human)
  Insert size (bp): 255
  Entrez Gene: STAC (a.k.a. STAC1, FLJ32331)
  Cloning method: Restriction Enzyme; 5′ cloning site Sfi1 (unknown if destroyed); 3′ cloning site Not1 (unknown if destroyed)
Terms and licenses: Academic/Nonprofit Terms; Industry Terms: Not Available to Industry
How to cite: pHH0103_STAC-2/2 was a gift from Sachdev Sidhu (Addgene plasmid # 91302 ; http://n2t.net/addgene:91302 ; RRID:Addgene_91302)
