>Addgene plasmid #91302 | pHH0103_STAC-2/2 | depositor partial sequence | sequence record 175790 | insert sequence
GGCCCAGCCGGCCGGCAAAATCCAGGACCGTATTGGCTTCTTCCCGGCAAACTTCGTGCAACGTCTGCAA
CAAAATGAAAAAATCTTCCGCTGTGTGCGTACCTTTATTGGCTGCAAAGAACAGGGTCAAATTACGCTGA
AAGAAAACCAGATCTGTGTGAGCTCTGAAGAAGAACAAGATGGCTTCATCCGTGTTCTGAGTGGCAAGAA
AAAAGGTCTGATTCCGCTGGACGTCCTGGAAAATATCGCGGCCGC
